Addgene plasmid #90759: MCM2 F6.1 gRNA
Purpose: 3rd generation lentiviral gRNA plasmid targeting human MCM2
Depositing lab: Iain Cheeseman. Depositing organization: Whitehead Institute for Biomedical Research. Publication: Large-Scale Analysis of CRISPR/Cas9 Cell-Cycle Knockouts Reveals the Diversity of p53-Dependent Responses to Cell-Cycle Defects. McKinley KL, Cheeseman IM. Dev Cell. 2017 Feb 27;40(4):405-420.e2. doi: 10.1016/j.devcel.2017.01.012. Epub 2017 Feb 16. PubMed 28216383.
Backbone
  Vector backbone: pLenti-sgRNA
  Backbone manufacturer: Eric Lander & David Sabatini labs (Addgene plasmid #71409)
  Backbone size w/o insert (bp): 9151
  Vector type: Lentiviral, CRISPR
  Selectable markers: Puromycin
Growth in bacteria
  Bacterial resistance: Ampicillin, 100 μg/mL
  Growth temperature: 37°C
  Growth strain: NEB Stable
  Copy number: Unknown
Gene/Insert
  Gene/Insert name: MCM2 (Guide Designation F6.1) (alt name: pKMKO series)
  gRNA/shRNA sequence: CACCgAGGTGAGGGCATCAGTACGC
  Species: H. sapiens (human)
  Promoter: U6
  Cloning method: Restriction Enzyme; 5′ cloning site BsmBI (destroyed during cloning); 3′ cloning site BsmBI (destroyed during cloning)
  Sequencing primers: 5′ hU6-F (5'-GAGGGCCTATTTCCCATGATT-3'); 3′ EF1a-R (5'-CACGGCGACTACTGCACTTA-3')
Terms and licenses: Academic/Nonprofit Terms; Industry Terms: Not Available to Industry
Depositor comments: Please note that gRNA target sequence listed is not strictly the 20nt spacer sequence, but also contains the 5' BsmBI overhang. For more information about knockout human cell lines generated using this plasmid, please see http://cellcycleknockouts.wi.mit.edu/ .
How to cite: MCM2 F6.1 gRNA was a gift from Iain Cheeseman (Addgene plasmid # 90759 ; http://n2t.net/addgene:90759 ; RRID:Addgene_90759)
