[The description below was written by a language model from this plasmid's Addgene catalogue record and pLannotate feature annotations shown in this document.]
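Description:
MCM2 F6.1 gRNA is a third-generation lentiviral CRISPR guide plasmid built on the pLenti-sgRNA backbone and designed to express a single guide RNA against human MCM2. It is propagated in E. coli through a high-copy ColE1/pUC-type origin with ampicillin resistance (AmpR), and the backbone also carries an f1 origin, an SV40 origin and residual lac/lacZα and T3/T7 promoter elements from the parental cloning vector. The catalogue lists the empty backbone as 9,151 bp, whereas the sequenced record is 7,302 nt. That would be consistent with loss of a stuffer fragment when the guide was cloned between the two BsmBI sites, which were destroyed in the process, but the record does not explain the difference.

The viral portion runs from an RSV promoter fused to a truncated HIV-1 5' LTR, which allows Tat-independent production of the genomic RNA, through the Ψ packaging signal, a gag fragment and the Rev response element, to a self-inactivating ΔU3 3' LTR followed by an SV40 polyadenylation signal. Within this unit, a human U6 RNA polymerase III promoter drives the MCM2-targeting spacer joined to the Streptococcus pyogenes tracrRNA-derived scaffold. Downstream lie a cPPT/CTS element, which aids nuclear import of the provirus, and an EF-1α core promoter driving puromycin N-acetyltransferase, with a WPRE to enhance expression.

No Cas9 is encoded, so the nuclease must be supplied separately in the target cells. The plasmid belongs to a guide series used to generate knockouts of cell-cycle genes in human cells. Transduced cells are selected with puromycin.
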