Features (pLannotate 1.2.2; 27 found; start..end, strand, type, name):
     15..107     +  CDS            lacI (fragment): lac repressor; lacI; The lac repressor binds to the lac operator to inhibit transcription in E. coli. This inhibition can be relieved by adding lactose or isopropyl-β-D-thiogalactopyranoside (IPTG).
    120..141     +  protein_bind   CAP binding site: CAP binding activates transcription in the presence of cAMP. E. coli catabolite activator protein
    156..186     +  promoter       lac promoter: promoter for the E. coli lac operon
    194..210     +  protein_bind   lac operator: The lac repressor binds to the lac operator to inhibit transcription in E. coli. This inhibition can be relieved by adding lactose or isopropyl-β-D-thiogalactopyranoside (IPTG). lac repressor encoded by lacI
    255..273     +  promoter       T3 promoter: promoter for bacteriophage T3 RNA polymerase
    301..527     +  promoter       RSV promoter: Rous sarcoma virus enhancer/promoter
    528..708     +  LTR            5' LTR (truncated): truncated 5' long terminal repeat (LTR) from HIV-1
    755..880     +  misc_feature   HIV-1 Ψ: packaging signal of human immunodeficiency virus type 1
    864..1227    +  CDS            HIV-1 gag (fragment): gag protein from human immunodeficiency virus 1; gag
   1373..1606    +  misc_feature   RRE: The Rev response element (RRE) of HIV-1 allows for Rev-dependent mRNA export from the nucleus to the cytoplasm.
   1983..2009    +  CDS            Rev (fragment): human immunodeficiency virus 1 (HIV-1) Rev protein; rev; enhances nuclear export of unspliced and incompletely spliced viral mRNAs
   2013..2253    +  promoter       U6 promoter: RNA polymerase III promoter for human U6 snRNA
   2301..2368    +  misc_RNA       tracrRNA (fragment): trans-activating CRISPR RNA for the Streptococcus pyogenes CRISPR/Cas9 system
   2417..2534    +  misc_feature   cPPT/CTS: central polypurine tract and central termination sequence of HIV-1
   2603..2814    +  promoter       EF-1α core promoter: core promoter for human elongation factor EF-1α
   2840..3439    +  CDS            PuroR (fragment): puromycin N-acetyltransferase; pac from Streptomyces; confers resistance to puromycin
   3455..4043    +  misc_feature   WPRE: woodchuck hepatitis virus posttranscriptional regulatory element
   4094..4113    +  misc_feature   cPPT/CTS (fragment): central polypurine tract and central termination sequence of HIV-1
   4115..4348    +  LTR            3' LTR (ΔU3): self-inactivating 3' long terminal repeat (LTR) from HIV-1
   4426..4547    +  polyA_signal   SV40 poly(A) signal: SV40 polyadenylation signal
   4587..4722    +  rep_origin     SV40 ori: SV40 origin of replication
   4743..4761    -  promoter       T7 promoter: promoter for bacteriophage T7 RNA polymerase
   4769..4924    +  CDS            lacZα (fragment): LacZα fragment of β-galactosidase; lacZ fragment
   4929..5357    +  rep_origin     f1 ori (sequence partly withheld): f1 bacteriophage origin of replication; arrow indicates direction of (+) strand synthesis
   5410..5514    +  promoter       AmpR promoter: bla
   5515..6375    +  CDS            AmpR: β-lactamase; bla; confers resistance to ampicillin, carbenicillin, and related antibiotics
   6546..7134    +  rep_origin     ori: high-copy-number ColE1/pMB1/pBR322/pUC origin of replication
>Addgene plasmid #90759 | MCM2 F6.1 gRNA | addgene full sequence | sequence record 182955 | Addgene NGS Result
GAGGAAGCGGAAGAGCGCCCAATACGCAAACCGCCTCTCCCCGCGCGTTGGCCGATTCATTAATGCAGCT
GGCACGACAGGTTTCCCGACTGGAAAGCGGGCAGTGAGCGCAACGCAATTAATGTGAGTTAGCTCACTCA
TTAGGCACCCCAGGCTTTACACTTTATGCTTCCGGCTCGTATGTTGTGTGGAATTGTGAGCGGATAACAA
TTTCACACAGGAAACAGCTATGACCATGATTACGCCAAGCGCGCAATTAACCCTCACTAAAGGGAACAAA
AGCTGGAGCTGCAAGCTTAATGTAGTCTTATGCAATACTCTTGTAGTCTTGCAACATGGTAACGATGAGT
TAGCAACATGCCTTACAAGGAGAGAAAAAGCACCGTGCATGCCGATTGGTGGAAGTAAGGTGGTACGATC
GTGCCTTATTAGGAAGGCAACAGACGGGTCTGACATGGATTGGACGAACCACTGAATTGCCGCATTGCAG
AGATATTGTATTTAAGTGCCTAGCTCGATACATAAACGGGTCTCTCTGGTTAGACCAGATCTGAGCCTGG
GAGCTCTCTGGCTAACTAGGGAACCCACTGCTTAAGCCTCAATAAAGCTTGCCTTGAGTGCTTCAAGTAG
TGTGTGCCCGTCTGTTGTGTGACTCTGGTAACTAGAGATCCCTCAGACCCTTTTAGTCAGTGTGGAAAAT
CTCTAGCAGTGGCGCCCGAACAGGGACTTGAAAGCGAAAGGGAAACCAGAGGAGCTCTCTCGACGCAGGA
CTCGGCTTGCTGAAGCGCGCACGGCAAGAGGCGAGGGGCGGCGACTGGTGAGTACGCCAAAAATTTTGAC
TAGCGGAGGCTAGAAGGAGAGAGATGGGTGCGAGAGCGTCAGTATTAAGCGGGGGAGAATTAGATCGCGA
TGGGAAAAAATTCGGTTAAGGCCAGGGGGAAAGAAAAAATATAAATTAAAACATATAGTATGGGCAAGCA
GGGAGCTAGAACGATTCGCAGTTAATCCTGGCCTGTTAGAAACATCAGAAGGCTGTAGACAAATACTGGG
ACAGCTACAACCATCCCTTCAGACAGGATCAGAAGAACTTAGATCATTATATAATACAGTAGCAACCCTC
TATTGTGTGCATCAAAGGATAGAGATAAAAGACACCAAGGAAGCTTTAGACAAGATAGAGGAAGAGCAAA
ACAAAAGTAAGACCACCGCACAGCAAGCGGCCGCTGATCTTCAGACCTGGAGGAGGAGATATGAGGGACA
ATTGGAGAAGTGAATTATATAAATATAAAGTAGTAAAAATTGAACCATTAGGAGTAGCACCCACCAAGGC
AAAGAGAAGAGTGGTGCAGAGAGAAAAAAGAGCAGTGGGAATAGGAGCTTTGTTCCTTGGGTTCTTGGGA
GCAGCAGGAAGCACTATGGGCGCAGCGTCAATGACGCTGACGGTACAGGCCAGACAATTATTGTCTGGTA
TAGTGCAGCAGCAGAACAATTTGCTGAGGGCTATTGAGGCGCAACAGCATCTGTTGCAACTCACAGTCTG
GGGCATCAAGCAGCTCCAGGCAAGAATCCTGGCTGTGGAAAGATACCTAAAGGATCAACAGCTCCTGGGG
ATTTGGGGTTGCTCTGGAAAACTCATTTGCACCACTGCTGTGCCTTGGAATGCTAGTTGGAGTAATAAAT
CTCTGGAACAGATTTGGAATCACACGACCTGGATGGAGTGGGACAGAGAAATTAACAATTACACAAGCTT
AATACACTCCTTAATTGAAGAATCGCAAAACCAGCAAGAAAAGAATGAACAAGAATTATTGGAATTAGAT
AAATGGGCAAGTTTGTGGAATTGGTTTAACATAACAAATTGGCTGTGGTATATAAAATTATTCATAATGA
TAGTAGGAGGCTTGGTAGGTTTAAGAATAGTTTTTGCTGTACTTTCTATAGTGAATAGAGTTAGGCAGGG
ATATTCACCATTATCGTTTCAGACCCACCTCCCAACCCCGAGGGGACCCAGAGAGGGCCTATTTCCCATG
ATTCCTTCATATTTGCATATACGATACAAGGCTGTTAGAGAGATAATTAGAATTAATTTGACTGTAAACA
CAAAGATATTAGTACAAAATACGTGACGTAGAAAGTAATAATTTCTTGGGTAGTTTGCAGTTTTAAAATT
ATGTTTTAAAATGGACTATCATATGCTTACCGTAACTTGAAAGTATTTCGATTTCTTGGCTTTATATATC
TTGTGGAAAGGACGAAACACCGAGGTGAGGGCATCAGTACGCGTTTAAGAGCTATGCTGGAAACAGCATA
GCAAGTTTAAATAAGGCTAGTCCGTTATCAACTTGAAAAAGTGGCACCGAGTCGGTGCTTTTTTTGAATT
CTAGATCTTGAGACAAATGGCAGTATTCATCCACAATTTTAAAAGAAAAGGGGGGATTGGGGGGTACAGT
GCAGGGGAAAGAATAGTAGACATAATAGCAACAGACATACAAACTAAAGAATTACAAAAACAAATTACAA
AAATTCAAAATTTTCGGGTTTATTACAGGGACAGCAGAGATCCACTTTGGCGCCGGCTCGAGTGGCTCCG
GTGCCCGTCAGTGGGCAGAGCGCACATCGCCCACAGTCCCCGAGAAGTTGGGGGGAGGGGTCGGCAATTG
AACCGGTGCCTAGAGAAGGTGGCGCGGGGTAAACTGGGAAAGTGATGTCGTGTACTGGCTCCGCCTTTTT
CCCGAGGGTGGGGGAGAACCGTATATAAGTGCAGTAGTCGCCGTGAACGTTCTTTTTCGCAACGGGTTTG
CCGCCAGAACACAGGTGTCGTGACGCGGGATCCGCCACCATGACCGAGTACAAGCCCACGGTGCGCCTCG
CCACCCGCGACGACGTCCCCAGGGCCGTACGCACCCTCGCCGCCGCGTTCGCCGACTACCCCGCCACGCG
CCACACCGTCGATCCGGACCGCCACATCGAGCGGGTCACCGAGCTGCAAGAACTCTTCCTCACGCGCGTC
GGGCTCGACATCGGCAAGGTGTGGGTCGCGGACGACGGCGCCGCGGTGGCGGTCTGGACCACGCCGGAGA
GCGTCGAAGCGGGGGCGGTGTTCGCCGAGATCGGCCCGCGCATGGCCGAGTTGAGCGGTTCCCGGCTGGC
CGCGCAGCAACAGATGGAAGGCCTCCTGGCGCCGCACCGGCCCAAGGAGCCCGCGTGGTTCCTGGCCACC
GTCGGAGTCTCGCCCGACCACCAGGGCAAGGGTCTGGGCAGCGCCGTCGTGCTCCCCGGAGTGGAGGCGG
CCGAGCGCGCCGGGGTGCCCGCCTTCCTGGAGACCTCCGCGCCCCGCAACCTCCCCTTCTACGAGCGGCT
CGGCTTCACCGTCACCGCCGACGTCGAGGTGCCCGAAGGACCGCGCACCTGGTGCATGACCCGCAAGCCC
GGTGCCTGAACGCGTTAAGTCGACAATCAACCTCTGGATTACAAAATTTGTGAAAGATTGACTGGTATTC
TTAACTATGTTGCTCCTTTTACGCTATGTGGATACGCTGCTTTAATGCCTTTGTATCATGCTATTGCTTC
CCGTATGGCTTTCATTTTCTCCTCCTTGTATAAATCCTGGTTGCTGTCTCTTTATGAGGAGTTGTGGCCC
GTTGTCAGGCAACGTGGCGTGGTGTGCACTGTGTTTGCTGACGCAACCCCCACTGGTTGGGGCATTGCCA
CCACCTGTCAGCTCCTTTCCGGGACTTTCGCTTTCCCCCTCCCTATTGCCACGGCGGAACTCATCGCCGC
CTGCCTTGCCCGCTGCTGGACAGGGGCTCGGCTGTTGGGCACTGACAATTCCGTGGTGTTGTCGGGGAAA
TCATCGTCCTTTCCTTGGCTGCTCGCCTGTGTTGCCACCTGGATTCTGCGCGGGACGTCCTTCTGCTACG
TCCCTTCGGCCCTCAATCCAGCGGACCTTCCTTCCCGCGGCCTGCTGCCGGCTCTGCGGCCTCTTCCGCG
TCTTCGCCTTCGCCCTCAGACGAGTCGGATCTCCCTTTGGGCCGCCTCCCCGCGTCGACTTTAAGACCAA
TGACTTACAAGGCAGCTGTAGATCTTAGCCACTTTTTAAAAGAAAAGGGGGGACTGGAAGGGCTAATTCA
CTCCCAACGAAGACAAGATCTGCTTTTTGCTTGTACTGGGTCTCTCTGGTTAGACCAGATCTGAGCCTGG
GAGCTCTCTGGCTAACTAGGGAACCCACTGCTTAAGCCTCAATAAAGCTTGCCTTGAGTGCTTCAAGTAG
TGTGTGCCCGTCTGTTGTGTGACTCTGGTAACTAGAGATCCCTCAGACCCTTTTAGTCAGTGTGGAAAAT
CTCTAGCAGTACGTATAGTAGTTCATGTCATCTTATTATTCAGTATTTATAACTTGCAAAGAAATGAATA
TCAGAGAGTGAGAGGAACTTGTTTATTGCAGCTTATAATGGTTACAAATAAAGCAATAGCATCACAAATT
TCACAAATAAAGCATTTTTTTCACTGCATTCTAGTTGTGGTTTGTCCAAACTCATCAATGTATCTTATCA
TGTCTGGCTCTAGCTATCCCGCCCCTAACTCCGCCCATCCCGCCCCTAACTCCGCCCAGTTCCGCCCATT
CTCCGCCCCATGGCTGACTAATTTTTTTTATTTATGCAGAGGCCGAGGCCGCCTCGGCCTCTGAGCTATT
CCAGAAGTAGTGAGGAGGCTTTTTTGGAGGCCTAGGGACGTACCCAATTCGCCCTATAGTGAGTCGTATT
ACGCGCGCTCACTGGCCGTCGTTTTACAACGTCGTGACTGGGAAAACCCTGGCGTTACCCAACTTAATCG
CCTTGCAGCACATCCCCCTTTCGCCAGCTGGCGTAATAGCGAAGAGGCCCGCACCGATCGCCCTTCCCAA
CAGTTGCGCAGCCTGAATGGCGAATGGG
[124 nt withheld, positions 4929-5052]
C
[91 nt withheld, positions 5054-5144]
A
[49 nt withheld, positions 5146-5194]
CCTTTGACGTTGGAGTCCACGTTCTTT
[37 nt withheld, positions 5222-5258]
ACCCTATCTCGGTCTATTCTTTTGATTTATAAGGGATTTTGCCGATTTCGGCCTATTGGTTAAAAAATGA
GCTGATTTAACAAAAATTTAACGCGAATTTTAACAAAATATTAACGCTTACAATTTAGGTGGCACTTTTC
GGGGAAATGTGCGCGGAACCCCTATTTGTTTATTTTTCTAAATACATTCAAATATGTATCCGCTCATGAG
ACAATAACCCTGATAAATGCTTCAATAATATTGAAAAAGGAAGAGTATGAGTATTCAACATTTCCGTGTC
GCCCTTATTCCCTTTTTTGCGGCATTTTGCCTTCCTGTTTTTGCTCACCCAGAAACGCTGGTGAAAGTAA
AAGATGCTGAAGATCAGTTGGGTGCACGAGTGGGTTACATCGAACTGGATCTCAACAGCGGTAAGATCCT
TGAGAGTTTTCGCCCCGAAGAACGTTTTCCAATGATGAGCACTTTTAAAGTTCTGCTATGTGGCGCGGTA
TTATCCCGTATTGACGCCGGGCAAGAGCAACTCGGTCGCCGCATACACTATTCTCAGAATGACTTGGTTG
AGTACTCACCAGTCACAGAAAAGCATCTTACGGATGGCATGACAGTAAGAGAATTATGCAGTGCTGCCAT
AACCATGAGTGATAACACTGCGGCCAACTTACTTCTGACAACGATCGGAGGACCGAAGGAGCTAACCGCT
TTTTTGCACAACATGGGGGATCATGTAACTCGCCTTGATCGTTGGGAACCGGAGCTGAATGAAGCCATAC
CAAACGACGAGCGTGACACCACGATGCCTGTAGCAATGGCAACAACGTTGCGCAAACTATTAACTGGCGA
ACTACTTACTCTAGCTTCCCGGCAACAATTAATAGACTGGATGGAGGCGGATAAAGTTGCAGGACCACTT
CTGCGCTCGGCCCTTCCGGCTGGCTGGTTTATTGCTGATAAATCTGGAGCCGGTGAGCGTGGGTCTCGCG
GTATCATTGCAGCACTGGGGCCAGATGGTAAGCCCTCCCGTATCGTAGTTATCTACACGACGGGGAGTCA
GGCAACTATGGATGAACGAAATAGACAGATCGCTGAGATAGGTGCCTCACTGATTAAGCATTGGTAACTG
TCAGACCAAGTTTACTCATATATACTTTAGATTGATTTAAAACTTCATTTTTAATTTAAAAGGATCTAGG
TGAAGATCCTTTTTGATAATCTCATGACCAAAATCCCTTAACGTGAGTTTTCGTTCCACTGAGCGTCAGA
CCCCGTAGAAAAGATCAAAGGATCTTCTTGAGATCCTTTTTTTCTGCGCGTAATCTGCTGCTTGCAAACA
AAAAAACCACCGCTACCAGCGGTGGTTTGTTTGCCGGATCAAGAGCTACCAACTCTTTTTCCGAAGGTAA
CTGGCTTCAGCAGAGCGCAGATACCAAATACTGTTCTTCTAGTGTAGCCGTAGTTAGGCCACCACTTCAA
GAACTCTGTAGCACCGCCTACATACCTCGCTCTGCTAATCCTGTTACCAGTGGCTGCTGCCAGTGGCGAT
AAGTCGTGTCTTACCGGGTTGGACTCAAGACGATAGTTACCGGATAAGGCGCAGCGGTCGGGCTGAACGG
GGGGTTCGTGCACACAGCCCAGCTTGGAGCGAACGACCTACACCGAACTGAGATACCTACAGCGTGAGCT
ATGAGAAAGCGCCACGCTTCCCGAAGGGAGAAAGGCGGACAGGTATCCGGTAAGCGGCAGGGTCGGAACA
GGAGAGCGCACGAGGGAGCTTCCAGGGGGAAACGCCTGGTATCTTTATAGTCCTGTCGGGTTTCGCCACC
TCTGACTTGAGCGTCGATTTTTGTGATGCTCGTCAGGGGGGCGGAGCCTATGGAAAAACGCCAGCAACGC
GGCCTTTTTACGGTTCCTGGCCTTTTGCTGGCCTTTTGCTCACATGTTCTTTCCTGCGTTATCCCCTGAT
TCTGTGGATAACCGTATTACCGCCTTTGAGTGAGCTGATACCGCTCGCCGCAGCCGAACGACCGAGCGCA
GCGAGTCAGTGAGC
